Addgene plasmid #140664: pJ1996_v2
Purpose: dCas9 & Csy4
Depositing lab: Yolanda Schaerli. Depositing organization: Universite de Lausanne (UNIL). Publication: Multistable and dynamic CRISPRi-based synthetic circuits. Santos-Moreno J, Tasiudi E, Stelling J, Schaerli Y. Nat Commun. 2020 Jun 2;11(1):2746. doi: 10.1038/s41467-020-16574-1. PubMed 32488086.
Backbone
  Vector backbone: pCDF
  Vector type: Bacterial Expression, Synthetic Biology
Growth in bacteria
  Bacterial resistance: Spectinomycin, 50 μg/mL
  Growth temperature: 37°C
  Growth strain: DH5alpha
  Copy number: High Copy
Gene/Insert
  Gene/Insert name: dCas9 & Csy4
Terms and licenses: Academic/Nonprofit Terms; Industry Terms: Not Available to Industry
Depositor comments: GenBank file with original annotations can be downloaded from the "Resource Information" section.
How to cite: pJ1996_v2 was a gift from Yolanda Schaerli (Addgene plasmid # 140664 ; http://n2t.net/addgene:140664 ; RRID:Addgene_140664)
