[The description below was written by a language model from this plasmid's Addgene catalogue record and pLannotate feature annotations shown in this document.]
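Description:
pJ1996_v2 is a bacterial expression plasmid built on a pCDF backbone for synthetic biology work in E. coli. It replicates from the CloDF13 (CDF) origin, which is compatible with other common origin families and so allows the plasmid to be maintained alongside additional plasmids in the same cell. Selection is by spectinomycin through the aadA aminoglycoside adenylyltransferase gene (SmR), which is annotated with the bla (AmpR) promoter immediately upstream. The catalogue lists it as high copy.

The payload consists of two separate expression units on the same strand. The first encodes dCas9, the Streptococcus pyogenes Cas9 carrying the D10A and H840A mutations that abolish nuclease activity while retaining RNA-guided DNA binding. The second encodes Csy4 (Cas6f) from Pseudomonas aeruginosa, an endoribonuclease that cleaves at a specific recognition hairpin in CRISPR RNA precursors. Each coding sequence is preceded by a short region matching part of the J23119 constitutive promoter. Because these are only partial matches, they may be related members of that synthetic promoter family rather than J23119 itself. A T7 terminator and rrnB T1 and T2 terminators lie downstream of Csy4. Short tetracycline-resistance and lacZα fragments appear to be cloning remnants.

No guide RNA cassette is annotated, so the plasmid appears to supply the protein components for CRISPR interference, with guides and target promoters presumably provided from compatible plasmids. In such systems Csy4 is typically used to release guide RNAs from longer transcripts and insulate them from flanking sequence. The associated publication concerns multistable and dynamic CRISPRi-based synthetic circuits. The two sequence records, of 8,054 and 7,989 nt, agree in all annotations except within the origin region, where the longer one splits the CloDF13 ori into two fragments.
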