Features (pLannotate 1.2.2; 13 found; start..end, strand, type, name):
     97..137     -  CDS            TcR (fragment): tetracycline efflux protein; tet; confers resistance to tetracycline
    160..179     -  CDS            lacZα (fragment): LacZα fragment of β-galactosidase; lacZ fragment
    213..238     +  promoter       J23119 promoter (fragment): bacterial promoter (Registry of Standard Biological Parts BBa J23119)
    335..4439    +  CDS            dCas9 (fragment): catalytically dead mutant of the Cas9 endonuclease from the Streptococcus pyogenes Type II CRISPR/Cas system RNA-guided DNA-binding protein that lacks endonuclease activity due to the D10A mutation in the RuvC catalytic domain and the H840A mutation in the HNH catalytic domain
   5067..5095    +  promoter       J23119 promoter (fragment): bacterial promoter (Registry of Standard Biological Parts BBa J23119)
   5183..5743    +  CDS            cas6f: CAS6_PSEAB - Also known as csy4. Experimental evidence at protein level: Swiss-Prot protein existence level 1. CRISPR (clustered regularly interspaced short palindromic repeat) is an adaptive immune system that provides protection against mobile genetic elements (viruses, transposable elements and conjugative plasmids). CRISPR clusters contain sequences complementary to antecedent mobile elements and target invading nucleic acids. CRISPR clusters are transcribed and processed into CRISPR RNA (crRNA). Processes pre-crRNA into individual crRNA units. Absolutely required for crRNA production or s
   5930..5977    +  terminator     T7 terminator: transcription terminator for bacteriophage T7 RNA polymerase
   5989..6032    -  terminator     rrnB T1 terminator: Escherichia coli rrnB; transcription terminator T1 from the E. coli rrnB gene
   6164..6191    +  terminator     rrnB T2 terminator: transcription terminator T2 from the E. coli rrnB gene
   6320..7111    -  CDS            SmR: aminoglycoside adenylyltransferase (Murphy, 1985); aadA; confers resistance to spectinomycin and streptomycin
   7112..7203    -  promoter       AmpR promoter: bla
   7251..7932    -  rep_origin     CloDF13 ori (fragment): Plasmids containing the CloDF13 (CDF) origin of replication can be propagated in E. coli cells that contain additional plasmids with compatible origins.
   7957..8054    -  rep_origin     CloDF13 ori (fragment): Plasmids containing the CloDF13 (CDF) origin of replication can be propagated in E. coli cells that contain additional plasmids with compatible origins.
>Addgene plasmid #140664 | pJ1996_v2 | addgene full sequence | sequence record 439389 | Addgene NGS Result
TTTTCTACTGAACCGCTCTAGATTTCAGTGCAATTTATCTCTTCAAATGTAGCACCTGAAGTCAGCCCCA
TACGATATAAGTTGTAATTCTCATGTTAGTCATGCCCCGCGCCCACCGGAAGGAGCTGACTGGGTTGCTC
CTAGGATGCAGTGACTCGAGTTGTAAAACGACGGCCAGTCAATTGGAATTCGAGCTCCAGCCTGCGGTCC
GGTTGACAGCTAGCTCAGTCCTAGGTATTGTACTAGTTCGCTGGGACGCCCGAGTGACGACTGCGAAGTA
ACCTCTATTTATCAGCCTGCGGTCCGGGGTACCATTAAAGAGGAGAAAGAATTCATGGATAAGAAATACT
CAATAGGCTTAGCTATCGGCACAAATAGCGTCGGATGGGCGGTGATCACTGATGAATATAAGGTTCCGTC
TAAAAAGTTCAAGGTTCTGGGAAATACAGACCGCCACAGTATCAAAAAAAATCTTATAGGGGCTCTTTTA
TTTGACAGTGGAGAGACAGCGGAAGCGACTCGTCTCAAACGGACAGCTCGTAGAAGGTATACACGTCGGA
AGAATCGTATTTGTTATCTACAGGAGATTTTTTCAAATGAGATGGCGAAAGTAGATGATAGTTTCTTTCA
TCGACTTGAAGAGTCTTTTTTGGTGGAAGAAGACAAGAAGCATGAACGTCATCCTATTTTTGGAAATATA
GTAGATGAAGTTGCTTATCATGAGAAATATCCAACTATCTATCATCTGCGAAAAAAATTGGTAGATTCTA
CTGATAAAGCGGATTTGCGCTTAATCTATTTGGCCTTAGCGCATATGATTAAGTTTCGTGGTCATTTTTT
GATTGAGGGAGATTTAAATCCTGATAATAGTGATGTGGACAAACTATTTATCCAGTTGGTACAAACCTAC
AATCAATTATTTGAAGAAAACCCTATTAACGCAAGTGGAGTAGATGCTAAAGCGATTCTTTCTGCACGAT
TGAGTAAATCAAGACGATTAGAAAATCTCATTGCTCAGCTCCCCGGTGAGAAGAAAAATGGCTTATTTGG
GAATCTCATTGCTTTGTCATTGGGTTTGACCCCTAATTTTAAATCAAATTTTGATTTGGCAGAAGATGCT
AAATTACAGCTTTCAAAAGATACTTACGATGATGATTTAGATAATTTATTGGCGCAAATTGGAGATCAAT
ATGCTGATTTGTTTTTGGCAGCTAAGAATTTATCAGATGCTATTTTACTTTCAGATATCCTAAGAGTAAA
TACTGAAATAACTAAGGCTCCCCTATCAGCTTCAATGATTAAACGCTACGATGAACATCATCAAGACTTG
ACTCTTTTAAAAGCTTTAGTTCGACAACAACTTCCAGAAAAGTATAAAGAAATCTTTTTTGATCAATCAA
AAAACGGATATGCAGGTTATATTGATGGGGGAGCTAGCCAAGAAGAATTTTATAAATTTATCAAACCAAT
TTTAGAAAAAATGGATGGTACTGAGGAATTATTGGTGAAACTAAATCGTGAAGATTTGCTGCGCAAGCAA
CGGACCTTTGACAACGGCTCTATTCCCCATCAAATTCACTTGGGTGAGCTGCATGCTATTTTGAGAAGAC
AAGAAGACTTTTATCCATTTTTAAAAGACAATCGTGAGAAGATTGAAAAAATCTTGACTTTTCGAATTCC
TTATTATGTTGGTCCATTGGCGCGTGGCAATAGTCGTTTTGCATGGATGACTCGGAAGTCTGAAGAAACA
ATTACCCCATGGAATTTTGAAGAAGTTGTCGATAAAGGTGCTTCAGCTCAATCATTTATTGAACGCATGA
CAAACTTTGATAAAAATCTTCCAAATGAAAAAGTACTACCAAAACATAGTTTGCTTTATGAGTATTTTAC
GGTTTATAACGAATTGACAAAGGTCAAATATGTTACTGAAGGAATGCGAAAACCAGCATTTCTTTCAGGT
GAACAGAAGAAAGCCATTGTTGATTTACTCTTCAAAACAAATCGAAAAGTAACCGTTAAGCAATTAAAAG
AAGATTATTTCAAAAAAATAGAATGTTTTGATAGTGTTGAAATTTCAGGAGTTGAAGATAGATTTAATGC
TTCATTAGGTACCTACCATGATTTGCTAAAAATTATTAAAGATAAAGATTTTTTGGATAATGAAGAAAAT
GAAGATATCTTAGAGGATATTGTTTTAACATTGACCTTATTTGAAGATAGGGAGATGATTGAGGAAAGAC
TTAAAACATATGCTCACCTCTTTGATGATAAGGTGATGAAACAGCTTAAACGTCGCCGTTATACTGGTTG
GGGACGTTTGTCTCGAAAATTGATTAATGGTATTAGGGATAAGCAATCTGGCAAAACAATATTAGATTTT
TTGAAATCAGATGGTTTTGCCAATCGCAATTTTATGCAGCTGATCCATGATGATAGTTTGACATTTAAAG
AAGACATTCAAAAAGCACAAGTGTCTGGACAAGGCGATAGTTTACATGAACATATTGCAAATTTAGCTGG
TAGCCCTGCTATTAAAAAAGGTATTTTACAGACTGTAAAAGTTGTTGATGAATTGGTCAAAGTAATGGGG
CGGCATAAGCCAGAAAATATCGTTATTGAAATGGCACGTGAAAATCAGACAACTCAAAAGGGCCAGAAAA
ATTCGCGAGAGCGTATGAAACGAATCGAAGAAGGTATCAAAGAATTAGGAAGTCAGATTCTTAAAGAGCA
TCCTGTTGAAAATACTCAATTGCAAAATGAAAAGCTCTATCTCTATTATCTCCAAAATGGAAGAGACATG
TATGTGGACCAAGAATTAGATATTAATCGTTTAAGTGATTATGATGTCGATGCCATTGTTCCACAAAGTT
TCCTTAAAGACGATTCAATAGACAATAAGGTCTTAACGCGTTCTGATAAAAATCGTGGTAAATCGGATAA
CGTTCCAAGTGAAGAAGTAGTCAAAAAGATGAAAAACTATTGGAGACAACTTCTAAACGCCAAGTTAATC
ACTCAACGTAAGTTTGATAATTTAACGAAAGCTGAACGTGGAGGTTTGAGTGAACTTGATAAAGCTGGTT
TTATCAAACGCCAATTGGTTGAAACTCGCCAAATCACTAAGCATGTGGCACAAATTTTGGATAGTCGCAT
GAATACTAAATACGATGAAAATGATAAACTTATTCGAGAGGTTAAAGTGATTACCTTAAAATCTAAATTA
GTTTCTGACTTCCGAAAAGATTTCCAATTCTATAAAGTACGTGAGATTAACAATTACCATCATGCCCATG
ATGCGTATCTAAATGCCGTCGTTGGAACTGCTTTGATTAAGAAATATCCAAAACTTGAATCGGAGTTTGT
CTATGGTGATTATAAAGTTTATGATGTTCGTAAAATGATTGCTAAGTCTGAGCAAGAAATAGGCAAAGCA
ACCGCAAAATATTTCTTTTACTCTAATATCATGAACTTCTTCAAAACAGAAATTACACTTGCAAATGGAG
AGATTCGCAAACGCCCTCTAATCGAAACTAATGGGGAAACTGGAGAAATTGTCTGGGATAAAGGGCGAGA
TTTTGCCACAGTGCGCAAAGTATTGTCCATGCCCCAAGTCAATATTGTCAAGAAAACAGAAGTACAGACA
GGCGGATTCTCCAAGGAGTCAATTTTACCAAAAAGAAATTCGGACAAGCTTATTGCTCGTAAAAAAGACT
GGGATCCAAAAAAATATGGTGGTTTTGATAGTCCAACGGTAGCTTATTCAGTCCTAGTGGTTGCTAAGGT
GGAAAAAGGGAAATCGAAGAAGTTAAAATCCGTTAAAGAGTTACTAGGGATCACAATTATGGAAAGAAGT
TCCTTTGAAAAAAATCCGATTGACTTTTTAGAAGCTAAAGGATATAAGGAAGTTAAAAAAGACTTAATCA
TTAAACTACCTAAATATAGTCTTTTTGAGTTAGAAAACGGTCGTAAACGGATGCTGGCTAGTGCCGGAGA
ATTACAAAAAGGAAATGAGCTGGCTCTGCCAAGCAAATATGTGAATTTTTTATATTTAGCTAGTCATTAT
GAAAAGTTGAAGGGTAGTCCAGAAGATAACGAACAAAAACAATTGTTTGTGGAGCAGCATAAGCATTATT
TAGATGAGATTATTGAGCAAATCAGTGAATTTTCTAAGCGTGTTATTTTAGCAGATGCCAATTTAGATAA
AGTTCTTAGTGCATATAACAAACATAGAGACAAACCAATACGTGAACAAGCAGAAAATATTATTCATTTA
TTTACGTTGACGAATCTTGGAGCTCCCGCTGCTTTTAAATATTTTGATACAACAATTGATCGTAAACGAT
ATACGTCTACAAAAGAAGTTTTAGATGCCACTCTTATCCATCAATCCATCACTGGTCTTTATGAAACACG
CATTGATTTGAGTCAGCTAGGAGGTGACTAATCGCTGGGACGCCCGCCATGGTTCAGCCAAAAAACTTAA
GACCGCCGGTCTTGTCCACTACCTTGCAGTAATGCGGTGGACAGGATCGGCGGTTTTCTTTTCTCTTCTC
AATTCTTCTGACCTGTAACGAATAATAGATAGTAAAGTAGTCTCCGATTGAGTTTTCTCTGCCGAGTCCC
ACCCAGTTCTGTGATTTCAGTAAGTTGGTAATTGATACACTGTTGCGAGAACTGCTGCCTGGTAGTAGAT
AGGTTGTTATTGAGTAAGAAGGTAAAGTGAACGAAATCCCTGAAACTGAGACTGTAGAAAATAAGCTTGT
CCAGACTATTCCTGCAGGCTCGGTACCAAATTCCAGAAAAGAGGCCTCCCGAAAGGGGGGCCTTTTTTCG
TTTTGGTCCTACTGATTGGGTGAACTACGATACTTCCAGAATAACGAGAAATACGCTACTCTTACAGATA
AAACTCACTGCCGATTACGGATAGGACGAACAACACTTTGATTATCTTACGATTTACCGAAGGTTCTATT
GAGTTGGACCCAGCAGTTACTACTTTTATTCAGTGATTCTGTCTTATCGGGAGATTGTTCGCTTACCACG
TCGACCAGCCTGCGGTCCGGTTTACGGCTAGCTCAGTCCTAGGTATTATGCTAGCTCGCTGGGACGCCCG
AGATAGCCGTTACACAGGTGACACTTATTTCAGCCTGCGGTCCGGGGTACCATTAAAGAGGAGAAAGAAT
TCATGGACCACTACCTCGACATTCGCTTGCGACCGGACCCGGAATTTCCCCCGGCGCAACTCATGAGCGT
GCTCTTCGGCAAGCTCCACCAGGCCCTGGTGGCACAGGGCGGGGACAGGATCGGCGTGAGCTTCCCCGAC
CTCGACGAAAGCCGCTCCCGGCTGGGCGAGCGCCTGCGCATTCATGCCTCGGCGGACGACCTTCGTGCCC
TGCTCGCCCGGCCCTGGCTGGAAGGGTTGCGGGACCATCTGCAATTCGGAGAACCGGCAGTCGTGCCTCA
CCCCACACCGTACCGTCAGGTCAGTCGGGTTCAGGCGAAAAGCAATCCGGAACGCCTGCGGCGGCGGCTC
ATGCGCCGGCACGATCTGAGTGAGGAGGAGGCTCGGAAACGCATTCCCGATACGGTCGCGAGAGCCTTGG
ACCTGCCCTTCGTCACGCTACGCAGCCAGAGCACCGGACAGCACTTCCGTCTCTTCATCCGCCACGGGCC
GTTGCAGGTGACGGCAGAGGAAGGAGGATTCACCTGTTACGGGTTGAGCAAAGGAGGTTTCGTTCCCTGG
TTCTGATAATCGCTGGGACGCCCGGCGGCCGCGGAAACACAGAAAAAAGCCCGCACCTGACAGTGCGGGC
TTTTTTTTTCGACCAAAGGTAGCGAACGACGAGTCACTGTTGAGGATAAATACTTTCTCTACTAGGCGCC
TGTTACACAGGTCCTCAGCGGCGCGCCTGCTGCCACCGCTGAGCAATAACTAGCATAACCCCTTGGGGCC
TCTAAACGGGTCTTGAGGGGTTTTTTGCCAGGCATCAAATAAAACGAAAGGCTCAGTCGGAAGACTGGGC
CTTTCGTTTTATCTGTTGTTTGTCGGTGAACGCTCTCCTGAGTAGGACAAATCCGCCGGGAGCGGATTTG
AACGTTGTGAAGCAACGGCCCGGAGGGTGGCGGGCAGGACGCCCGCCATAAACTGCCAGGCATCAAACTA
AGCAGAAGGCCATCCTGACGGATGGCCTTTTTGCGTTTCAGATCTACCGGTAAACCAGCAATAGACATAA
GCGGCTATTTAACGACCCTGCCCTGAACCGACGACCGGGTCATCGTGGCCGGATCTTGCGGCCCCTCGGC
TTGAACGAATTGTTAGACATTATTTGCCGACTACCTTGGTGATCTCGCCTTTCACGTAGTGGACAAATTC
TTCCAACTGATCTGCGCGCGAGGCCAAGCGATCTTCTTCTTGTCCAAGATAAGCCTGTCTAGCTTCAAGT
ATGACGGGCTGATACTGGGCCGGCAGGCGCTCCATTGCCCAGTCGGCAGCGACATCCTTCGGCGCGATTT
TGCCGGTTACTGCGCTGTACCAAATGCGGGACAACGTAAGCACTACATTTCGCTCATCGCCAGCCCAGTC
GGGCGGCGAGTTCCATAGCGTTAAGGTTTCATTTAGCGCCTCAAATAGATCCTGTTCAGGAACCGGATCA
AAGAGTTCCTCCGCCGCTGGACCTACCAAGGCAACGCTATGTTCTCTTGCTTTTGTCAGCAAGATAGCCA
GATCAATGTCGATCGTGGCTGGCTCGAAGATACCTGCAAGAATGTCATTGCGCTGCCATTCTCCAAATTG
CAGTTCGCGCTTAGCTGGATAACGCCACGGAATGATGTCGTCGTGCACAACAATGGTGACTTCTACAGCG
CGGAGAATCTCGCTCTCTCCAGGGGAAGCCGAAGTTTCCAAAAGGTCGTTGATCAAAGCTCGCCGCGTTG
TTTCATCAAGCCTTACGGTCACCGTAACCAGCAAATCAATATCACTGTGTGGCTTCAGGCCGTCATCCAC
TGCGGAGCCGTACAAATGTACGGCCAGCAACGTCGGTTCGAGATGGCGCTCGATGACGCCAACTACCTCT
GATAGTTGAGTCGATACTTCGGCGATCACCGCTTCCCTCATACTCTTCCTTTTTCAATATTATTGAAGCA
TTTATCAGGGTTATTGTCTCATGAGCGGATACATATTTGAATGTATTTAGAAAAATAAACAAATAGCTAG
CTCACTCGGTCGCTACGCTCCGGGCGTGAGACTGCGGCGGGCGCTGCGGACACATACAAAGTTACCCACA
GATTCCGTGGATAAGCAGGGGACTAACATGTGAGGCAAAACAGCAGGGCCGCGCCGGTGGCGTTTTTCCA
TAGGCTCCGCCCTCCTGCCAGAGTTCACATAAACAGACGCTTTTCCGGTGCATCTGTGGGAGCCGTGAGG
CTCAACCATGAATCTGACAGTACGGGCGAAACCCGACAGGACTTAAAGATCCCCACCGTTTCCGGCGGGT
CGCTCCCTCTTGCGCTCTCCTGTTCCGACCCTGCCGTTTACCGGATACCTGTTCCGCCTTTCTCCCTTAC
GGGAAGTGTGGCGCTTTCTCATAGCTCACACACTGGTATCTCGGCTCGGTGTAGGTCGTTTGCTCCAAGC
TGGGCTGTAAGCAAGAACTCCCCGTTCAGCCCGACTGCTGCGCCTTATCCGGTAACTGTTCACTTGAGTC
CAACCCGGAAAAGCACGGTAAAACGCCACTGGCAGCAGCCATTGGTAACTGGGAGTTCGCAGAGGATTTG
TTTAGCTAAACACGCGGTTGCTCTTGAAGTGTGCGCCAAAGTCCGGCTACACTGGAAGGACAGATTTGGT
TGCTGTGCTCTGCGAAAGCCAGTTACCACGGTTAAGCAGTTCCCCAACTGACTTAACCTTCGATCAAACC
ACCTCCCCAGGTGGTTTTTTCGAAGGTTAAGTCAGTTGGGGAACTGCTTAACCTTCGATCAAACCACCTC
CCCAGGTGGTTTTTTCGTTTACAGGGCAAAAGATTACGCGCAGAAAAAAAGGATCTCAAGAAGATCCTTT
GATC
