Features (pLannotate 1.2.2; 12 found; start..end, strand, type, name):
     97..137     -  CDS            TcR (fragment): tetracycline efflux protein; tet; confers resistance to tetracycline
    160..179     -  CDS            lacZα (fragment): LacZα fragment of β-galactosidase; lacZ fragment
    213..238     +  promoter       J23119 promoter (fragment): bacterial promoter (Registry of Standard Biological Parts BBa J23119)
    335..4439    +  CDS            dCas9 (fragment): catalytically dead mutant of the Cas9 endonuclease from the Streptococcus pyogenes Type II CRISPR/Cas system RNA-guided DNA-binding protein that lacks endonuclease activity due to the D10A mutation in the RuvC catalytic domain and the H840A mutation in the HNH catalytic domain
   5067..5095    +  promoter       J23119 promoter (fragment): bacterial promoter (Registry of Standard Biological Parts BBa J23119)
   5183..5743    +  CDS            cas6f: CAS6_PSEAB - Also known as csy4. Experimental evidence at protein level: Swiss-Prot protein existence level 1. CRISPR (clustered regularly interspaced short palindromic repeat) is an adaptive immune system that provides protection against mobile genetic elements (viruses, transposable elements and conjugative plasmids). CRISPR clusters contain sequences complementary to antecedent mobile elements and target invading nucleic acids. CRISPR clusters are transcribed and processed into CRISPR RNA (crRNA). Processes pre-crRNA into individual crRNA units. Absolutely required for crRNA production or s
   5930..5977    +  terminator     T7 terminator: transcription terminator for bacteriophage T7 RNA polymerase
   5989..6032    -  terminator     rrnB T1 terminator: Escherichia coli rrnB; transcription terminator T1 from the E. coli rrnB gene
   6164..6191    +  terminator     rrnB T2 terminator: transcription terminator T2 from the E. coli rrnB gene
   6320..7111    -  CDS            SmR: aminoglycoside adenylyltransferase (Murphy, 1985); aadA; confers resistance to spectinomycin and streptomycin
   7112..7203    -  promoter       AmpR promoter: bla
   7251..7989    -  rep_origin     CloDF13 ori: Plasmids containing the CloDF13 (CDF) origin of replication can be propagated in E. coli cells that contain additional plasmids with compatible origins.
>Addgene plasmid #140664 | pJ1996_v2 Sequencing Result | analyzer sequence | sequence record 305233
TTTTCTACTGAACCGCTCTAGATTTCAGTGCAATTTATCTCTTCAAATGTAGCACCTGAAGTCAGCCCCA
TACGATATAAGTTGTAATTCTCATGTTAGTCATGCCCCGCGCCCACCGGAAGGAGCTGACTGGGTTGCTC
CTAGGATGCAGTGACTCGAGTTGTAAAACGACGGCCAGTCAATTGGAATTCGAGCTCCAGCCTGCGGTCC
GGTTGACAGCTAGCTCAGTCCTAGGTATTGTACTAGTTCGCTGGGACGCCCGAGTGACGACTGCGAAGTA
ACCTCTATTTATCAGCCTGCGGTCCGGGGTACCATTAAAGAGGAGAAAGAATTCATGGATAAGAAATACT
CAATAGGCTTAGCTATCGGCACAAATAGCGTCGGATGGGCGGTGATCACTGATGAATATAAGGTTCCGTC
TAAAAAGTTCAAGGTTCTGGGAAATACAGACCGCCACAGTATCAAAAAAAATCTTATAGGGGCTCTTTTA
TTTGACAGTGGAGAGACAGCGGAAGCGACTCGTCTCAAACGGACAGCTCGTAGAAGGTATACACGTCGGA
AGAATCGTATTTGTTATCTACAGGAGATTTTTTCAAATGAGATGGCGAAAGTAGATGATAGTTTCTTTCA
TCGACTTGAAGAGTCTTTTTTGGTGGAAGAAGACAAGAAGCATGAACGTCATCCTATTTTTGGAAATATA
GTAGATGAAGTTGCTTATCATGAGAAATATCCAACTATCTATCATCTGCGAAAAAAATTGGTAGATTCTA
CTGATAAAGCGGATTTGCGCTTAATCTATTTGGCCTTAGCGCATATGATTAAGTTTCGTGGTCATTTTTT
GATTGAGGGAGATTTAAATCCTGATAATAGTGATGTGGACAAACTATTTATCCAGTTGGTACAAACCTAC
AATCAATTATTTGAAGAAAACCCTATTAACGCAAGTGGAGTAGATGCTAAAGCGATTCTTTCTGCACGAT
TGAGTAAATCAAGACGATTAGAAAATCTCATTGCTCAGCTCCCCGGTGAGAAGAAAAATGGCTTATTTGG
GAATCTCATTGCTTTGTCATTGGGTTTGACCCCTAATTTTAAATCAAATTTTGATTTGGCAGAAGATGCT
AAATTACAGCTTTCAAAAGATACTTACGATGATGATTTAGATAATTTATTGGCGCAAATTGGAGATCAAT
ATGCTGATTTGTTTTTGGCAGCTAAGAATTTATCAGATGCTATTTTACTTTCAGATATCCTAAGAGTAAA
TACTGAAATAACTAAGGCTCCCCTATCAGCTTCAATGATTAAACGCTACGATGAACATCATCAAGACTTG
ACTCTTTTAAAAGCTTTAGTTCGACAACAACTTCCAGAAAAGTATAAAGAAATCTTTTTTGATCAATCAA
AAAACGGATATGCAGGTTATATTGATGGGGGAGCTAGCCAAGAAGAATTTTATAAATTTATCAAACCAAT
TTTAGAAAAAATGGATGGTACTGAGGAATTATTGGTGAAACTAAATCGTGAAGATTTGCTGCGCAAGCAA
CGGACCTTTGACAACGGCTCTATTCCCCATCAAATTCACTTGGGTGAGCTGCATGCTATTTTGAGAAGAC
AAGAAGACTTTTATCCATTTTTAAAAGACAATCGTGAGAAGATTGAAAAAATCTTGACTTTTCGAATTCC
TTATTATGTTGGTCCATTGGCGCGTGGCAATAGTCGTTTTGCATGGATGACTCGGAAGTCTGAAGAAACA
ATTACCCCATGGAATTTTGAAGAAGTTGTCGATAAAGGTGCTTCAGCTCAATCATTTATTGAACGCATGA
CAAACTTTGATAAAAATCTTCCAAATGAAAAAGTACTACCAAAACATAGTTTGCTTTATGAGTATTTTAC
GGTTTATAACGAATTGACAAAGGTCAAATATGTTACTGAAGGAATGCGAAAACCAGCATTTCTTTCAGGT
GAACAGAAGAAAGCCATTGTTGATTTACTCTTCAAAACAAATCGAAAAGTAACCGTTAAGCAATTAAAAG
AAGATTATTTCAAAAAAATAGAATGTTTTGATAGTGTTGAAATTTCAGGAGTTGAAGATAGATTTAATGC
TTCATTAGGTACCTACCATGATTTGCTAAAAATTATTAAAGATAAAGATTTTTTGGATAATGAAGAAAAT
GAAGATATCTTAGAGGATATTGTTTTAACATTGACCTTATTTGAAGATAGGGAGATGATTGAGGAAAGAC
TTAAAACATATGCTCACCTCTTTGATGATAAGGTGATGAAACAGCTTAAACGTCGCCGTTATACTGGTTG
GGGACGTTTGTCTCGAAAATTGATTAATGGTATTAGGGATAAGCAATCTGGCAAAACAATATTAGATTTT
TTGAAATCAGATGGTTTTGCCAATCGCAATTTTATGCAGCTGATCCATGATGATAGTTTGACATTTAAAG
AAGACATTCAAAAAGCACAAGTGTCTGGACAAGGCGATAGTTTACATGAACATATTGCAAATTTAGCTGG
TAGCCCTGCTATTAAAAAAGGTATTTTACAGACTGTAAAAGTTGTTGATGAATTGGTCAAAGTAATGGGG
CGGCATAAGCCAGAAAATATCGTTATTGAAATGGCACGTGAAAATCAGACAACTCAAAAGGGCCAGAAAA
ATTCGCGAGAGCGTATGAAACGAATCGAAGAAGGTATCAAAGAATTAGGAAGTCAGATTCTTAAAGAGCA
TCCTGTTGAAAATACTCAATTGCAAAATGAAAAGCTCTATCTCTATTATCTCCAAAATGGAAGAGACATG
TATGTGGACCAAGAATTAGATATTAATCGTTTAAGTGATTATGATGTCGATGCCATTGTTCCACAAAGTT
TCCTTAAAGACGATTCAATAGACAATAAGGTCTTAACGCGTTCTGATAAAAATCGTGGTAAATCGGATAA
CGTTCCAAGTGAAGAAGTAGTCAAAAAGATGAAAAACTATTGGAGACAACTTCTAAACGCCAAGTTAATC
ACTCAACGTAAGTTTGATAATTTAACGAAAGCTGAACGTGGAGGTTTGAGTGAACTTGATAAAGCTGGTT
TTATCAAACGCCAATTGGTTGAAACTCGCCAAATCACTAAGCATGTGGCACAAATTTTGGATAGTCGCAT
GAATACTAAATACGATGAAAATGATAAACTTATTCGAGAGGTTAAAGTGATTACCTTAAAATCTAAATTA
GTTTCTGACTTCCGAAAAGATTTCCAATTCTATAAAGTACGTGAGATTAACAATTACCATCATGCCCATG
ATGCGTATCTAAATGCCGTCGTTGGAACTGCTTTGATTAAGAAATATCCAAAACTTGAATCGGAGTTTGT
CTATGGTGATTATAAAGTTTATGATGTTCGTAAAATGATTGCTAAGTCTGAGCAAGAAATAGGCAAAGCA
ACCGCAAAATATTTCTTTTACTCTAATATCATGAACTTCTTCAAAACAGAAATTACACTTGCAAATGGAG
AGATTCGCAAACGCCCTCTAATCGAAACTAATGGGGAAACTGGAGAAATTGTCTGGGATAAAGGGCGAGA
TTTTGCCACAGTGCGCAAAGTATTGTCCATGCCCCAAGTCAATATTGTCAAGAAAACAGAAGTACAGACA
GGCGGATTCTCCAAGGAGTCAATTTTACCAAAAAGAAATTCGGACAAGCTTATTGCTCGTAAAAAAGACT
GGGATCCAAAAAAATATGGTGGTTTTGATAGTCCAACGGTAGCTTATTCAGTCCTAGTGGTTGCTAAGGT
GGAAAAAGGGAAATCGAAGAAGTTAAAATCCGTTAAAGAGTTACTAGGGATCACAATTATGGAAAGAAGT
TCCTTTGAAAAAAATCCGATTGACTTTTTAGAAGCTAAAGGATATAAGGAAGTTAAAAAAGACTTAATCA
TTAAACTACCTAAATATAGTCTTTTTGAGTTAGAAAACGGTCGTAAACGGATGCTGGCTAGTGCCGGAGA
ATTACAAAAAGGAAATGAGCTGGCTCTGCCAAGCAAATATGTGAATTTTTTATATTTAGCTAGTCATTAT
GAAAAGTTGAAGGGTAGTCCAGAAGATAACGAACAAAAACAATTGTTTGTGGAGCAGCATAAGCATTATT
TAGATGAGATTATTGAGCAAATCAGTGAATTTTCTAAGCGTGTTATTTTAGCAGATGCCAATTTAGATAA
AGTTCTTAGTGCATATAACAAACATAGAGACAAACCAATACGTGAACAAGCAGAAAATATTATTCATTTA
TTTACGTTGACGAATCTTGGAGCTCCCGCTGCTTTTAAATATTTTGATACAACAATTGATCGTAAACGAT
ATACGTCTACAAAAGAAGTTTTAGATGCCACTCTTATCCATCAATCCATCACTGGTCTTTATGAAACACG
CATTGATTTGAGTCAGCTAGGAGGTGACTAATCGCTGGGACGCCCGCCATGGTTCAGCCAAAAAACTTAA
GACCGCCGGTCTTGTCCACTACCTTGCAGTAATGCGGTGGACAGGATCGGCGGTTTTCTTTTCTCTTCTC
AATTCTTCTGACCTGTAACGAATAATAGATAGTAAAGTAGTCTCCGATTGAGTTTTCTCTGCCGAGTCCC
ACCCAGTTCTGTGATTTCAGTAAGTTGGTAATTGATACACTGTTGCGAGAACTGCTGCCTGGTAGTAGAT
AGGTTGTTATTGAGTAAGAAGGTAAAGTGAACGAAATCCCTGAAACTGAGACTGTAGAAAATAAGCTTGT
CCAGACTATTCCTGCAGGCTCGGTACCAAATTCCAGAAAAGAGGCCTCCCGAAAGGGGGGCCTTTTTTCG
TTTTGGTCCTACTGATTGGGTGAACTACGATACTTCCAGAATAACGAGAAATACGCTACTCTTACAGATA
AAACTCACTGCCGATTACGGATAGGACGAACAACACTTTGATTATCTTACGATTTACCGAAGGTTCTATT
GAGTTGGACCCAGCAGTTACTACTTTTATTCAGTGATTCTGTCTTATCGGGAGATTGTTCGCTTACCACG
TCGACCAGCCTGCGGTCCGGTTTACGGCTAGCTCAGTCCTAGGTATTATGCTAGCTCGCTGGGACGCCCG
AGATAGCCGTTACACAGGTGACACTTATTTCAGCCTGCGGTCCGGGGTACCATTAAAGAGGAGAAAGAAT
TCATGGACCACTACCTCGACATTCGCTTGCGACCGGACCCGGAATTTCCCCCGGCGCAACTCATGAGCGT
GCTCTTCGGCAAGCTCCACCAGGCCCTGGTGGCACAGGGCGGGGACAGGATCGGCGTGAGCTTCCCCGAC
CTCGACGAAAGCCGCTCCCGGCTGGGCGAGCGCCTGCGCATTCATGCCTCGGCGGACGACCTTCGTGCCC
TGCTCGCCCGGCCCTGGCTGGAAGGGTTGCGGGACCATCTGCAATTCGGAGAACCGGCAGTCGTGCCTCA
CCCCACACCGTACCGTCAGGTCAGTCGGGTTCAGGCGAAAAGCAATCCGGAACGCCTGCGGCGGCGGCTC
ATGCGCCGGCACGATCTGAGTGAGGAGGAGGCTCGGAAACGCATTCCCGATACGGTCGCGAGAGCCTTGG
ACCTGCCCTTCGTCACGCTACGCAGCCAGAGCACCGGACAGCACTTCCGTCTCTTCATCCGCCACGGGCC
GTTGCAGGTGACGGCAGAGGAAGGAGGATTCACCTGTTACGGGTTGAGCAAAGGAGGTTTCGTTCCCTGG
TTCTGATAATCGCTGGGACGCCCGGCGGCCGCGGAAACACAGAAAAAAGCCCGCACCTGACAGTGCGGGC
TTTTTTTTTCGACCAAAGGTAGCGAACGACGAGTCACTGTTGAGGATAAATACTTTCTCTACTAGGCGCC
TGTTACACAGGTCCTCAGCGGCGCGCCTGCTGCCACCGCTGAGCAATAACTAGCATAACCCCTTGGGGCC
TCTAAACGGGTCTTGAGGGGTTTTTTGCCAGGCATCAAATAAAACGAAAGGCTCAGTCGGAAGACTGGGC
CTTTCGTTTTATCTGTTGTTTGTCGGTGAACGCTCTCCTGAGTAGGACAAATCCGCCGGGAGCGGATTTG
AACGTTGTGAAGCAACGGCCCGGAGGGTGGCGGGCAGGACGCCCGCCATAAACTGCCAGGCATCAAACTA
AGCAGAAGGCCATCCTGACGGATGGCCTTTTTGCGTTTCAGATCTACCGGTAAACCAGCAATAGACATAA
GCGGCTATTTAACGACCCTGCCCTGAACCGACGACCGGGTCATCGTGGCCGGATCTTGCGGCCCCTCGGC
TTGAACGAATTGTTAGACATTATTTGCCGACTACCTTGGTGATCTCGCCTTTCACGTAGTGGACAAATTC
TTCCAACTGATCTGCGCGCGAGGCCAAGCGATCTTCTTCTTGTCCAAGATAAGCCTGTCTAGCTTCAAGT
ATGACGGGCTGATACTGGGCCGGCAGGCGCTCCATTGCCCAGTCGGCAGCGACATCCTTCGGCGCGATTT
TGCCGGTTACTGCGCTGTACCAAATGCGGGACAACGTAAGCACTACATTTCGCTCATCGCCAGCCCAGTC
GGGCGGCGAGTTCCATAGCGTTAAGGTTTCATTTAGCGCCTCAAATAGATCCTGTTCAGGAACCGGATCA
AAGAGTTCCTCCGCCGCTGGACCTACCAAGGCAACGCTATGTTCTCTTGCTTTTGTCAGCAAGATAGCCA
GATCAATGTCGATCGTGGCTGGCTCGAAGATACCTGCAAGAATGTCATTGCGCTGCCATTCTCCAAATTG
CAGTTCGCGCTTAGCTGGATAACGCCACGGAATGATGTCGTCGTGCACAACAATGGTGACTTCTACAGCG
CGGAGAATCTCGCTCTCTCCAGGGGAAGCCGAAGTTTCCAAAAGGTCGTTGATCAAAGCTCGCCGCGTTG
TTTCATCAAGCCTTACGGTCACCGTAACCAGCAAATCAATATCACTGTGTGGCTTCAGGCCGTCATCCAC
TGCGGAGCCGTACAAATGTACGGCCAGCAACGTCGGTTCGAGATGGCGCTCGATGACGCCAACTACCTCT
GATAGTTGAGTCGATACTTCGGCGATCACCGCTTCCCTCATACTCTTCCTTTTTCAATATTATTGAAGCA
TTTATCAGGGTTATTGTCTCATGAGCGGATACATATTTGAATGTATTTAGAAAAATAAACAAATAGCTAG
CTCACTCGGTCGCTACGCTCCGGGCGTGAGACTGCGGCGGGCGCTGCGGACACATACAAAGTTACCCACA
GATTCCGTGGATAAGCAGGGGACTAACATGTGAGGCAAAACAGCAGGGCCGCGCCGGTGGCGTTTTTCCA
TAGGCTCCGCCCTCCTGCCAGAGTTCACATAAACAGACGCTTTTCCGGTGCATCTGTGGGAGCCGTGAGG
CTCAACCATGAATCTGACAGTACGGGCGAAACCCGACAGGACTTAAAGATCCCCACCGTTTCCGGCGGGT
CGCTCCCTCTTGCGCTCTCCTGTTCCGACCCTGCCGTTTACCGGATACCTGTTCCGCCTTTCTCCCTTAC
GGGAAGTGTGGCGCTTTCTCATAGCTCACACACTGGTATCTCGGCTCGGTGTAGGTCGTTTGCTCCAAGC
TGGGCTGTAAGCAAGAACTCCCCGTTCAGCCCGACTGCTGCGCCTTATCCGGTAACTGTTCACTTGAGTC
CAACCCGGAAAAGCACGGTAAAACGCCACTGGCAGCAGCCATTGGTAACTGGGAGTTCGCAGAGGATTTG
TTTAGCTAAACACGCGGTTGCTCTTGAAGTGTGCGCCAAAGTCCGGCTACACTGGAAGGACAGATTTGGT
TGCTGTGCTCTGCGAAAGCCAGTTACCACGGTTAAGCAGTTCCCCAACTGNCTTAACCTTCGATCAAACC
ACCTCCCCAGGTGGTTTTTTCGTTTACAGGGCAAAAGATTACGCGCAGAAAAAAAGGATCTCAAGAAGAT
CCTTTGATC
